>Addgene plasmid #117532 | pEPOR0SP0021 | addgene full sequence | sequence record 240323 | Addgene NGS Result
CTAAATTGTAAGCGTTAATATTTTGTTAAAATTCGCGTTAAATTTTTGTTAAATCAGCTCATTTTTTAAC
CAATAGGCCGAAATCGGCAAAATCCCTTATAAATCAAAAGAATAGACCGAGATAGGGTTGAGTGGCCGCT
ACAGGGCGCTCCCATTCGCCATTCAGGCTGCGCAACTGTTGGGAAGGGCGTTTCGGTGCGGGCCTCTTCG
CTATTACGCCAGCTGGCGAAAGGGGGATGTGCTGCAAGGCGATTAAGTTGGGTAACGCCAGGGTTTTCCC
AGTCACGACGTTGTAAAACGACGGCCAGTGAGCGCGACGTAATACGACTCACTATAGGGCGAATTGAGTG
AAGGCCGTCAAGGCCGCATGGTCTCAAATGGCCCCAAAGAAGAAGCGGAAGGTCGGTATCCACGGAGTCC
CAGCAGCCAAGCGGAACTACATCCTGGGCCTGGACATCGGCATCACCAGCGTGGGCTACGGCATCATCGA
CTACGAGACACGGGACGTGATCGATGCCGGCGTGCGGCTGTTCAAAGAGGCCAACGTGGAAAACAACGAG
GGCAGGCGGAGCAAGAGAGGCGCCAGAAGGCTGAAGCGGCGGAGGCGGCATAGAATCCAGAGAGTGAAGA
AGCTGCTGTTCGACTACAACCTGCTGACCGACCACAGCGAGCTGAGCGGCATCAACCCCTACGAGGCCAG
AGTGAAGGGCCTGAGCCAGAAGCTGAGCGAGGAAGAGTTCTCTGCCGCCCTGCTGCACCTGGCCAAGAGA
AGAGGCGTGCACAACGTGAACGAGGTGGAAGAGGACACCGGCAACGAGCTGTCCACCAAAGAGCAGATCA
GCCGGAACAGCAAGGCCCTGGAAGAGAAATACGTGGCCGAACTGCAGCTGGAACGGCTGAAGAAAGACGG
CGAAGTGCGGGGCAGCATCAACAGATTCAAGACCAGCGACTACGTGAAAGAAGCCAAACAGCTGCTGAAG
GTGCAGAAGGCCTACCACCAGCTGGACCAGAGCTTCATCGACACCTACATCGACCTGCTGGAAACCCGGC
GGACCTACTATGAGGGACCTGGCGAGGGCAGCCCCTTCGGCTGGAAGGACATCAAAGAATGGTACGAGAT
GCTGATGGGCCACTGCACCTACTTCCCCGAGGAACTGCGGAGCGTGAAGTACGCCTACAACGCCGACCTG
TACAACGCCCTGAACGACCTGAACAATCTCGTGATCACCAGGGACGAGAACGAGAAGCTGGAATATTACG
AGAAGTTCCAGATCATCGAGAACGTGTTCAAGCAGAAGAAGAAGCCCACCCTGAAGCAGATCGCCAAAGA
AATCCTCGTGAACGAAGAGGATATTAAGGGCTACAGAGTGACCAGCACCGGCAAGCCCGAGTTCACCAAC
CTGAAGGTGTACCACGACATCAAGGACATTACCGCCCGGAAAGAGATTATTGAGAACGCCGAGCTGCTGG
ATCAGATTGCCAAGATCCTGACCATCTACCAGAGCAGCGAGGACATCCAGGAAGAACTGACCAATCTGAA
CTCCGAGCTGACCCAGGAAGAGATCGAGCAGATCTCTAATCTGAAGGGCTATACCGGCACCCACAACCTG
AGCCTGAAGGCCATCAACCTGATCCTGGACGAGCTGTGGCACACCAACGACAACCAGATCGCTATCTTCA
ACCGGCTGAAGCTGGTGCCCAAGAAGGTGGACCTGTCCCAGCAGAAAGAGATCCCCACCACCCTGGTGGA
CGACTTCATCCTGAGCCCCGTCGTGAAGAGAAGCTTCATCCAGAGCATCAAAGTGATCAACGCCATCATC
AAGAAGTACGGCCTGCCCAACGACATCATTATCGAGCTGGCCCGCGAGAAGAACTCCAAGGACGCCCAGA
AAATGATCAACGAGATGCAGAAGCGGAACCGGCAGACCAACGAGCGGATCGAGGAAATCATCCGGACCAC
CGGCAAAGAGAACGCCAAGTACCTGATCGAGAAGATCAAGCTGCACGACATGCAGGAAGGCAAGTGCCTG
TACAGCCTGGAAGCCATCCCTCTGGAAGATCTGCTGAACAACCCCTTCAACTATGAGGTGGACCACATCA
TCCCCAGAAGCGTGTCCTTCGACAACAGCTTCAACAACAAGGTGCTCGTGAAGCAGGAAGAAAACAGCAA
GAAGGGCAACCGGACCCCATTCCAGTACCTGAGCAGCAGCGACAGCAAGATCAGCTACGAAACCTTCAAG
AAGCACATCCTGAATCTGGCCAAGGGCAAGGGCAGAATCAGCAAGACCAAGAAAGAGTATCTGCTGGAAG
AACGGGACATCAACAGGTTCTCCGTGCAGAAAGACTTCATCAACCGGAACCTGGTGGATACCAGATACGC
CACCAGAGGCCTGATGAACCTGCTGCGGAGCTACTTCAGAGTGAACAACCTGGACGTGAAAGTGAAGTCC
ATCAATGGCGGCTTCACCAGCTTTCTGCGGCGGAAGTGGAAGTTTAAGAAAGAGCGGAACAAGGGGTACA
AGCACCACGCCGAGGACGCCCTGATCATTGCCAACGCCGATTTCATCTTCAAAGAGTGGAAGAAACTGGA
CAAGGCCAAAAAAGTGATGGAAAACCAGATGTTCGAGGAAAAGCAGGCCGAGAGCATGCCCGAGATCGAA
ACCGAGCAGGAGTACAAAGAGATCTTCATCACCCCCCACCAGATCAAGCACATTAAGGACTTCAAGGACT
ACAAGTACAGCCACCGGGTGGACAAGAAGCCTAATAGAGAGCTGATTAACGACACCCTGTACTCCACCCG
GAAGGACGACAAGGGCAACACCCTGATCGTGAACAATCTGAACGGCCTGTACGACAAGGACAATGACAAG
CTGAAAAAGCTGATCAACAAGAGCCCCGAAAAGCTGCTGATGTACCACCACGACCCCCAGACCTACCAGA
AACTGAAGCTGATTATGGAACAGTACGGCGACGAGAAGAATCCCCTGTACAAGTACTACGAGGAAACCGG
GAACTACCTGACCAAGTACTCCAAAAAGGACAACGGCCCCGTGATCAAGAAGATTAAGTATTACGGCAAC
AAACTGAACGCCCATCTGGACATCACCGACGACTACCCCAACAGCAGAAACAAGGTCGTGAAGCTGTCCC
TGAAGCCCTACAGATTCGACGTGTACCTGGACAATGGCGTGTACAAGTTCGTGACCGTGAAGAATCTGGA
TGTGATCAAAAAAGAAAACTACTACGAAGTGAATAGCAAGTGCTATGAGGAAGCTAAGAAGCTGAAGAAG
ATCAGCAACCAGGCCGAGTTTATCGCCTCCTTCTACAACAACGATCTGATCAAGATCAACGGCGAGCTGT
ATAGAGTGATCGGCGTGAACAACGACCTGCTGAACCGGATCGAAGTGAACATGATCGACATCACCTACCG
CGAGTACCTGGAAAACATGAACGACAAGAGGCCCCCCAGGATCATTAAGACAATCGCCTCCAAGACCCAG
AGCATTAAGAAGTACAGCACAGACATTCTGGGCAACCTGTATGAAGTGAAATCTAAGAAGCACCCTCAGA
TCATCAAAAAGGGCAAAAGGCCGGCGGCCACGAAAAAGGCCGGCCAGGCAAAAAAGAAAAAGGGATCCTA
CCCATACGATGTTCCAGATTACGCTTACCCATACGATGTTCCAGATTACGCTTACCCATACGATGTTCCA
GATTACGCTGGTTCGTGAGACCCTGGGCCTCATGGGCCTTCACTTCACTGCCCGCTTTCCAGTCGGGAAA
CCTGTCGTGCCAGCTGCATTAACATGGTCATAGCTGTTTCCTTGCGTATTGGGCGCTCTCCGCTTCCTCG
CTCACTGACTCGCTGCGCTCGGTCGTTCGGGTAAAGCCTGGGGTGCCTAATGAGCAAAAGGCCAGCAAAA
GGCCAGGAACCGTAAAAAGGCCGCGTTGCTGGCGTTTTTCCATAGGCTCCGCCCCCCTGACGAGCATCAC
AAAAATCGACGCTCAAGTCAGAGGTGGCGAAACCCGACAGGACTATAAAGATACCAGGCGTTTCCCCCTG
GAAGCTCCCTCGTGCGCTCTCCTGTTCCGACCCTGCCGCTTACCGGATACCTGTCCGCCTTTCTCCCTTC
GGGAAGCGTGGCGCTTTCTCATAGCTCACGCTGTAGGTATCTCAGTTCGGTGTAGGTCGTTCGCTCCAAG
CTGGGCTGTGTGCACGAACCCCCCGTTCAGCCCGACCGCTGCGCCTTATCCGGTAACTATCGTCTTGAGT
CCAACCCGGTAAGACACGACTTATCGCCACTGGCAGCAGCCACTGGTAACAGGATTAGCAGAGCGAGGTA
TGTAGGCGGTGCTACAGAGTTCTTGAAGTGGTGGCCTAACTACGGCTACACTAGAAGAACAGTATTTGGT
ATCTGCGCTCTGCTGAAGCCAGTTACCTTCGGAAAAAGAGTTGGTAGCTCTTGATCCGGCAAACAAACCA
CCGCTGGTAGCGGTGGTTTTTTTGTTTGCAAGCAGCAGATTACGCGCAGAAAAAAAGGATCTCAAGAAGA
TCCTTTGATCTTTTCTACGGGGTCTGACGCTCAGTGGAACGAAAACTCACGTTAAGGGATTTTGGTCATG
AGATTATCAAAAAGGATCTTCACCTAGATCCTTTTAAATTAAAAATGAAGTTTTAAATCAATCTAAAGTA
TATATGAGTAAACTTGGTCTGACAGTTATTATTTACCCACCACTTTGGTAATTTCGCCTTTCACGTAATG
CACAAATTCTTCCAGCTGATCCGCACGGCTGGCCAGACGATCTTCTTCCTGGCCCAGATACGCCTGACGC
GCTTCCAGAATCACCGGCTGATACTGCGCCGGCAGACGTTCCATGGCCCAATCCGCCGCCACATCTTTCG
GCGCAATTTTGCCGGTCACCGCGCTATACCAAATACGGCTCAGGGTCAGCACCACGTTGCGTTCATCACC
CGCCCAATCCGGCGGGCTGTTCCACAGGGTCAGGGTTTCGTTCAGCGCTTCAAACAGGTCCTGTTCCGGC
ACCGGATCAAACAGTTCTTCCGCTGCCGGACCAACCAGCGCCACGCTATGTTCACGCGCTTTGGTCAGCA
GAATGGCCAGATCGATATCAATGGTCGCCGGTTCAAAAATGCCGGCCAGAATATCGTTACGCTGCCATTC
GCCAAACTGCAGCTCACGTTTCGCCGGATAACGCCACGGAATAATGTCATCATGCACCACGATGGTCACT
TCCACCGCACGCAGAATTTCGCTTTCACCCGGGCTCGCGCTGGTTTCCAGCAGATCGTTAATCAGCGCAC
GACGGGTGGTTTCATCCAGACGCACGGTCACGGTCACCAGCAGATCAATATCGCTATGCGGTTTCAGGCC
GCCATCCACCGCGCTGCCATACAGATGCACGGCCAGCAGGGTCGGTTCCAGATGACGTTCAATCACGCCC
ACCACTTCAGACAGCTGGGTGCTCACTTCCGCAATCACCGCTTCACGCATAATGTTCAGTTTGGTTTTCG
GACGGCTGCCCTGCTGGGTCACATCGTTGCTGCTCCACAGCATCAGGCAACGGCCCACCGCATAACGCGC
CTGCTGTTTGCTCGCACGCGGCATGCTCTGCACGCCAAAAAAGCAATCATAGCACGCCATAAACACCGCC
ACCGCACCATTACCGCCGCTACGTTCGGTCAGGGTACGGCTCCAATTACGGCTACGCATACTCTTCCTTT
TTCAATATTATTGAAGCATTTATCAGGGTTATTGTCTCATGAGCGGATACATATTTGAATGTATTTAGAA
AAATAAACAAATAGGGGTTCCGCGCACATTTCCCCGAAAAGTGCCAC
Features (pLannotate 1.2.2; 13 found; start..end, strand, type, name):
      3..134     -  rep_origin     M13 ori (fragment): M13 bacteriophage origin of replication; arrow indicates direction of (+) strand synthesis
    155..311     -  CDS            lacZα (fragment): LacZα fragment of β-galactosidase; lacZ fragment
    320..338     +  promoter       T7 promoter: promoter for bacteriophage T7 RNA polymerase
    429..3584    +  CDS            cas9: CAS9_STAAU - Experimental evidence at protein level: Swiss-Prot protein existence level 1. CRISPR (clustered regularly interspaced short palindromic repeat) is an adaptive immune system that provides protection against mobile genetic elements (viruses, transposable elements and conjugative plasmids). CRISPR clusters contain spacers, sequences complementary to antecedent mobile elements, and target invading nucleic acids. CRISPR clusters are transcribed and processed into CRISPR RNA (crRNA). In type II CRISPR systems correct processing of pre-crRNA requires a trans- encoded small RNA (tracrRNA)
   3585..3632    +  CDS            nucleoplasmin NLS: bipartite nuclear localization signal from nucleoplasmin
   3639..3655    +  CDS            3xHA (fragment): three tandem HA epitope tags
   3666..3682    +  CDS            3xHA (fragment): three tandem HA epitope tags
   3693..3719    +  CDS            3xHA (fragment): three tandem HA epitope tags
   3755..3802    -  CDS            lacI (fragment): lac repressor; lacI; The lac repressor binds to the lac operator to inhibit transcription in E. coli. This inhibition can be relieved by adding lactose or isopropyl-β-D-thiogalactopyranoside (IPTG).
   3839..3879    -  rep_origin     RSF ori (fragment): Plasmids containing the RSF 1030 origin of replication can be propagated in E. coli cells that contain additional plasmids with compatible origins.
   3957..4545    -  rep_origin     ori: high-copy-number ColE1/pMB1/pBR322/pUC origin of replication
   4722..5510    -  CDS            aadA: S3AD_ECOLX - Experimental evidence at protein level: Swiss-Prot protein existence level 1. Mediates bacterial resistance to the antibiotics streptomycin and spectinomycin. From Escherichia coli.
   5730..5834    -  promoter       AmpR promoter: bla
