[The description below was written by a language model from this plasmid's Addgene catalogue record and pLannotate feature annotations shown in this document.]
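Description:
pEPOR0SP0021 is a Level 0 Golden Gate part plasmid built in the pAGM1287 backbone and carrying the coding sequence of Staphylococcus aureus Cas9 (SaCas9) without a stop codon. It is a 5.9 kb bacterial cloning vector rather than an expression construct. It replicates in E. coli from a high-copy ColE1/pUC-type origin and is selected with spectinomycin through the aadA aminoglycoside adenylyltransferase gene, which appears to be driven by the annotated AmpR (bla) promoter upstream of it. The remaining backbone annotations (partial M13 origin, lacZα, lacI and RSF origin fragments, and a T7 promoter just upstream of the insert) are short remnants of the acceptor vector and not part of the standardised part.

The insert was cloned through BpiI sites that were destroyed during assembly, as is usual when domesticating a sequence into a Level 0 acceptor. The record does not state which enzyme or overhangs release the part. The feature table shows the SaCas9 open reading frame followed directly by a bipartite nucleoplasmin nuclear localization signal and sequences matching a 3xHA epitope tag, detected as three fragments. The part therefore seems to encode a C-terminally NLS- and HA-tagged nuclease. Leaving out the stop codon allows an additional C-terminal part to be fused in frame during assembly. No plant promoter or terminator is present, so these must be supplied as separate parts when a transcriptional unit is built. The depositor notes compatibility with the MoClo, GoldenBraid and Loop assembly systems. The plasmid belongs to a toolkit used to compare the efficiency and specificity of Cas nucleases for genome engineering in plants.
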