Addgene plasmid #117532: pEPOR0SP0021
Purpose: Level0 Golden Gate part: CDS, SaCas9 (no stop codon)
Depositing lab: Nicola Patron. Depositing organization: Earlham Institute. Publication: Comparison of efficiency and specificity of CRISPR-associated (Cas) nucleases in plants: An expanded toolkit for precision genome engineering. Raitskin O, Schudoma C, West A, Patron NJ. PLoS One. 2019 Feb 27;14(2):e0211598. doi: 10.1371/journal.pone.0211598. eCollection 2019. PubMed 30811422.
Backbone
  Vector backbone: pAGM1287
  Vector type: CRISPR
Growth in bacteria
  Bacterial resistance: Spectinomycin, 50 μg/mL
  Growth temperature: 37°C
  Growth strain: DH5alpha
  Copy number: High Copy
Gene/Insert
  Gene/Insert name: SaCas9 (no stop codon)
  Species: Staphylococcus aureus
  Cloning method: Restriction Enzyme; 5′ cloning site BpiI (destroyed during cloning); 3′ cloning site BpiI (destroyed during cloning)
Terms and licenses: Academic/Nonprofit Terms; Industry Terms: Not Available to Industry
Depositor comments: Compatible with MoClo, GB, Loop Please visit https://www.biorxiv.org/content/early/2018/09/20/422766 for BioRxiv preprint
How to cite: pEPOR0SP0021 was a gift from Nicola Patron (Addgene plasmid # 117532 ; http://n2t.net/addgene:117532 ; RRID:Addgene_117532)
